>Addgene plasmid #218855 | elavl3:hArr-TEV;he1.1:YFP | addgene full sequence | sequence record 448182 | Addgene NGS Result
GTATCTGTCCAGGAGTTCTTGACAGAGGTGTAAAAAGTACTCAAAAATTTTACTCAAGTGAAAGTACAAG
TACTTAGGGAAAATTTTACTCAATTAAAAGTAAAAGTATCTGGCTAGAATCTTACTTGAGTAAAAGTAAA
AAAGTACTCCATTAAAATTGTACTTGAGTATTAAGGAAGTAAAAGTAAAAGCAAGAAAGAAAACTAGAGA
TTCTTGTTTAAGCTTTTAATCTCAAAAAACATTAAATGAAATGCATACAAGGTTTTATCCTGCTTTAGAA
CTGTTTGTATTTAATTATCAAACTATAAGACAGACAATCTAATGCCAGTACACGCTACTCAAAGTTGTAA
AACCTCAGATTTAACTTCAGTAGAAGCTGATTCTCAAAATTGTTAGTGTCAAGCCTAGCTCTTTTGGGGC
TGAAAAGCAATCCTGCAGTGCTGAAAAGCCTCTCACAGGCAGCCGATGCGGGAAGAGGTGTATTAGTCTT
GATAGAGAGGCTGCAAATAGCAGGAAACGTGAGCAGAGACTCCCTGGTGTCTGAAACACAGGCCAGATGG
GCCATTCGTACGCTTAATTTCGAATATCGATATCAAGGGCCCATCTCGAGTATCCGGACACCTAGGTAGC
ATGCATGGCGCCTTGTCGACTAGCTAGCATCCCGGGAAGAATTCCTCGACGGATCCACCGGTGTGGAATT
CTGCAGATATCAACAAGTTTGTACAAAAAAGCAGGCTCTATTCCTAAAGACCTTGGGTGACCAAAATCTT
ATTTTAATAAATAAAACTGTTTATTAAAACTTTTTTGTTTCAAAGAACCATATGTATAGTGAAATTTATA
AAAATATCAATTTTTAAAAAGCTGGTGTACTCATTTATGTTATGAACTCTAAAACCATATACTGACTGCA
AGTGATGATGTATAGAGTGATGTTTACGAGTAAACATATTTAGTTGTATACATCCTACTGAGCACATTTT
GATGTATGAAATAACATTACAAGCTTTATCCAAATTAAGCCATTTTAAAACACTGCCAATTGAAAATACA
AATCCTGGAAAAAATCGTCTTTAGCGCAGTCATTTGAGCCATCCTAATCCGTTACCTCAGACCATAATAA
GAAGGGATAACACTAGCTGTAGCAATGGAACACATCTGTTTCACACAATCATATCTCCTGCGCCGGTGCT
AAGCAGATTCAGCGTGATCATAACATGCTTTCCACTCATAAATGTAAATTTACAATTTGCACATGTAAAA
CAGACACTTTTGAGATATTGGATAAAAAAACAAGAGTATATTGCTTAGTTTCATCCACCAGTCATCCCCA
CAGCGTTTGGAAGGCCATAAAAAGTGTCTAAAATCAATGATCATTGAAAGAGCACAAGAGAGACTCTTAC
GCTGTAATGCCACTGGGGACAAAAGTGACAGTCTCTTAATGGGCTCTTCTGGAGGGGCTCCTGAACATTA
AAAATTATCAGCGAAATTACCGAAAGAGCTTCAAGCAACTGGCATGCTTGATCCTCTGCGTCGGGGCGGT
GAATAGGTGCTTCAGATGCCCTCTTACCCACGGGCTGGATTCAGCTGCCCCGCTACCAGCGGAGACCCCC
TAATGAGCCTCTGCAATTAAGTTTATTCATGTTAAGTGTGAACGGGGTGCGTGCGGAACTGTGGGCAGCT
AACAGACCTGGGTTCTTTGTGCCACAAGTGCTGCCTTTATTCGGCTCACAAAGCAGAAAACAACACCCGC
ACCTATAATGGCGCCCTCGGCTGGGTCTAAGAAACGTGGCGAGTTGACAGAGCAGAGTGGGCGGGGTTAA
GACAGACTGACAGCGGGACCCATCTCCATCCTCTTATTAACGCTTAACGAGTGCCTTCCTCATGCAATAT
TCATCGCCACTAATATCATCCAAGCTCTGAGCTGAGCTGGCCACTTATGTAAGGCAATTATGTAAAATAT
CAGACAGGGCCCACACTCAGAATCTGACTGGGGTAGAGACGCGGGACGAGAACCGAGAGCAAGAACTGAA
AGTGAAAGTGACCACTAAAGGGAGGAGAGGACAGAGGGGCAGGATGTGTCAAGATTACCAGAGAACACTT
GGCCAGAAATGCGCAACCATTGGAGCTCTCCGGATTACCCAAAGGTTAACGAGTTTGAACGCCTCTGCCC
ACTCGCCCATCTCTGATGGTTTCCCAAGAACTCCTCAAGCAAAATATATATAATTGTGTGTATTATGCAC
AGACACGAGAAAATGCTGTTTTTCTGATCTGCATTACAGCACATTTGCCCGCCAACGACAATACCACCCA
CTCGGTACCTCGCTGACTCCTGATGCCTGATACCTGCGCGGTGACTGTCTACAATCTGCATAATCAAGAG
AAGTTGTGTTGAAGACGAGCGCCACACAACCGTTTCCACAAGGTCACCCAAGGCCGGTGCAGATGTAGGT
GAGGTCTCCATAAACAGACTGAAATAAACACATCCTCCGCTGGGAACAACAACCCCCTCACGCCTCATGC
ATTTCCATAAGCCTACATGCATCTCTTCCAACTTATGGAGACTCGCACCTACCAACATCCGCACAACAAA
GATATACAGAGCGCGCTCCCTCAGGTCAAGGCCCTGTGGGGGTCTGTGCAGAAATAGGTCATTTGTCACA
CATCAAGTCCTGGGGCAGGAGATGCATTATAGATGAGACCAAACAGCCTGTCTCGGTGAGCTCTACCCAC
TCCCTGAGACTAGAAATGGGGGAAGGGAGCTTGAGATAACAACCGCTGCAATCACTGTGTCGATGTTTAA
TATCAGCACCAACCGGGAACAATAAGGAGATGGGTGCATTCATGTTCACATCTTACCAGTCAAGTATCAT
CGAACCGGCTTGATAACCACACCTCGTGTAATAGCTGAGCAGATAGTTGTCATTTTAAAGCGTTGGCCTT
TGTCGATTATGTAATGCGCACATTCAACACATGGTAATATAGAAACGGTTATGTCGAGGTTGTTTTGTCC
AGAGATGACCTTCACACAGTTACAGCCGCTCTGCATCCACACAAATGGAGGACTTAATCGTGGACTGCAT
TCTTAGAAATGATCTACAAAGACAAATAATGTGAAATCAAGAAAGGACAAAATTTAAGTAAGGGGATGAG
GGAGAGAGAGAACGAGGGGCAAGGAGAAAGCATGGCTCCTGTCTTTTTCTGCACCCATCTGTTCGGAGTG
CAGGTGGAGCTCTATTCACTCAGCTCTGCATGTGTGTTTGGGGGGGGCAGGAAGAAAGGGAGGGCAAAAG
GAAGAGTGGAGAGATGGTGGGGGCTGGAGGGATGGGGGGTTCTCGGTGATCTCTCCTGAAGGGGATAATG
GGAGAGCAGCGCTTTGCAATGGCTGCCATGTAGTACCCTCCCTGCACAATTAGCCAATCAGCAGCAAGCT
CTGCCAGCCAGAAGGACACATAAAAGAAGAACATTGCAGCAGAGGCACAGAAGGAGCCTGCGAGGAGCTG
GGAAATACACACACAACAGCAGAACCACAACACCCTCCCCTGGACACACCCTACTGGGGATCACTGCTTT
TCTTTTTTTCTGAACCATCGCCCACGCCACACGGAGAGAAATCTCTCTCTCATCATCATCCTGAAGAAAA
CCCCCTTATCCTCATTTTCACACTGCTGAGGAAAACCTACAATCGCACGGGCTGAGATTTCCTGGCGAAG
ACTGTCCTTTTTCCTTTTTCTTTTTTTTTCTTTTCCTTTGGAAACTGACATTTGCATTTCTCCATTCCAA
GCCACGGCGTAATAATATCTGCAATCCAGCCTGAAGACCTGCAAATCGAAGGACCTAGATCACTATCATC
TTTGTACGTCAAGGATCCTGGTTACTGTACGTATAACCTTTCTTTCTTTTGCTCTGACCAATATGAAACA
CTAAAATCGATTCGAGCAGCCTCTCAGCATCAATTACAGTGCGTGAAAAACATTCAAATAGAGGCAGCAA
ATATTACATGTGAAAATACAGGCTGGCTAAATCCAAGCTAATTTAGAAATGTGGTCAAAACGCATACTGG
CACGTCTAATCGCGGATTCAGTAAACAAGATTAACGATTAGCCCAGTGTATAAGTCATATGATACCGGCA
TGCGCGAGAGCATCGCTACACCCGAGCTGGCTTCATTTTCGGAGGAAAATCAAAACATTGCTTTCTCCTG
CCGTGCGAACCATTCGTCATAAACCGTAATACGCAACATACATTTATTACTACATCCGTTAATTAGCGAT
AATTAGCCGTTATTAACAAAGAGCGCTGAGGAATTCCTCTCAAATAGCGGAGGTGCGGCGGAGGCAGAGG
GGCGTAAAAGGGCACATGCGTGCCTGGCTCAAAAAAGGATGCTCCAGACTGAAACTCAGAGACAAAACAC
GATGCCTCGGAGGCTGAGAGCCCATCGAGAGGAAAGGCAAAGAAAAGGGTCGAGTCACTCAGAGGGGGAG
GGGAGATATTGTGCATCCATTGGTTTGAATTGAAGCAGGCAGAATAAAAATCCTTGCGATTATGCTTCGT
GAGAGATCGCGAGAGAGGAAAAGGCTAAATGCCACGTATGCAAATGGATAAATGTCATCTATTTCTTCGC
GAGTAGACATTTTGTGGACAACGAGAGTGTAAATAAGCGATATGAGGGGAATACAAAGGCCTTGAGGGAA
AGCGTTTTGGGCGTGTCTTGTCGAAAAGAAGACAGCGATGGCACGCGCTCAGAACCACCATCTTCACGTA
GATAATCCGCGTGAAAACAATAACAAAACTGCTCATTTTAACACGAGCAGGTGTTTGAAACCACCCAAAA
AAGATTGTCTAAAATATTAAGATTAATTAATGACGTTTAAATGTCCAGGCCTGATATAAATGAAGCGTGT
AGTAAGAGTAATCGCCTTTGTTTCTTTTCAGAGATACGTTTTCAGAGATTCAGGGAATTATATCTTCAAT
AAAATAATGTTTGATTTCATTATTTTAAAGCTTTTTAAGAAGTAAAAATACACATTATTCATTTACATTT
TATTTTATTTAAAGGCCTATGGTCTTGAAAATAATAAGTGGAATATATAGGCTATATATTCGTCTAAGGA
CAGCCGGTGTTATTTTATAGTGACCTCAGACAAAAGCCGAGACAAAACGAGGCGCTTGCCTTTCATTTTA
ATCCTTAATAGACGGTGTGATGAATGAATGAATGAATGAATAAATGAATGAATGACGGGCCCTTCGGCAT
GTTGTTCCGCAGTCCTCCGTGAGCACGAGTCTCTACCGCAGTGCCAAGCACATAAAACCGTTGAGTCAGA
TAACCTTCTCCAGGCGCGTATACACAATTCAAGGACAAGCACATCACAACTATACACAACACAACACAAC
CGCCTAAACGCACGAGCTCATCAATCGCAATTTAAAGGCATGTCAGTCAAAGAAAAAGGCGGCGTTATTT
AAAACCAATGTTCAACAATATTTGTATGCTGACTAGCCCGGGCGCGCACGCTATAAGATCACAAGGCCTT
GTTTTTTCCCTTTATTCAAAATATCATTAATTATTACAGGTCATAAAACAAAACAATGCGAATTACAATG
ATTTAAAGACTATTGATTTAACAATAATCAGTTAATTATAGAATAATATTATAATATTTTACATACAAAT
GAAAGATGACATTATTTGATGACATTGTAATTAAAATATATGCAATATATTTTTACGTTTTTATTAATTA
GGCTATTACTATTATTATAATTATCATTATTTTTATTATTATTATTATTATTAAATAGTCTTGCGAAATA
AGAGTGAAGGCAGTTGCAATGTTCATTGTTCCCGGAGAGTCCCGCAGCCTCTGGCCTCAACACAAAGCGC
TACTGTTTACATTAATATTCATAGTGCTGCCATGGTCTCTGTAGAGGAGGAACGGGTGGCTCTTTTGTTC
GCTAGTGTCAATACGTTTATTCAGCAAAAAGCAGCTCGGATTTGTGAATGCCCAACAAGCACACGCGCAC
TCCAATCAAAGGACGAGAGGATAACGATTTTAAACGATTCGCAAACGTGTTTATTTGTAAAGACGACATC
AAGAGCTTAATGTCCACTTGAAAAGAAATAAATATGCCCGCGGCGCCAAGGATATTTTGAATGTAGTCGT
TCATGGTGAGCCACTCCCGAATTCAGCACTCTGGAGAGCGACCAAAGAGGAATAGCGGAATAGCAACTAC
TTGAGCCATTTCTCTCCGTTTGATGGCGTTCATGATTAAAAATATAATCACGTGATTTTTTATACATATA
TAAATATATACATAAAGTAACGCTTTCCTTTTGAGAATACATAAATATTTATTCGCGTGATAAATCAATG
ATCTTATATTTATTTGCACGACCGAAATTAGCCAAATTCACCAATTAAAAAAAAATAAGCCAACAAAAAA
GAAGGGTTTATCCGTTCAATTTTGACTTGTGTCCTGTTGTTTTACAGCTGCCACTGTGATCCCTTAAGCT
GCAGTGAGAGTGTGGCTAATGCCTTTTGTTTAAGATAATCCTGTAATCTGTTACCGAAACGGCCTATTGA
CAAGCCGGCATTCACATTTCAGTCAGGAGGCCCGTCCAGACATGTACATTTATGAATTACGAATGATAAA
ATTAAGATCTGCATTAGGCGTCAGAAATGTCACGAACACCCATTCATTTCCCACAGCCAATAATGGATCA
TGCTGGGAAGCGCTATCCTCGCAGTCTCAAAATTAATGTTGACATGTTGCGTAGAGCTACAGATTAGATC
AGCCATATGCTTTATGTGTTTACCTCAGCGGATCTTCAGCAAGATGTGTTTATTTTAAGAAAATGGCTTC
CTCGCTGCCTGCACAGGGGCATTAAGGAAGTGACGTGAGCGTCCTCACAGTCAAATTACTTTATCTCATG
CTGCTTTCAGGCCTCTGCTTATTTTATTATTATTATTTTAAATTAGGGGGAATCACGGTGGCGTTGTGGG
TAGGGTAGCGCGATCACCTTACAGCAAGAAGGTCGCTGGTTCGAGCTCTGGCTGGGTCAGTTGGCATTTC
TGTGTGGAGTTTAAATTGAATTGAAATTGAATAAACTAAATTGGCCCTAGTGTATGTGTGTGAATGTAAG
TGTGCATGGGTGTTTCCCAGTGTTGGGTTTGACTGGAAGAGCATCCGCTTCGTAAAACATATGCTGGATA
AGTTGGCGGTTCATTTCACTGTGGTGACCGCTGATTAATAAAGGGACTAAGCTGAAAATGAAATGAATTA
ATACATTTTAAATGAGCTTTTGCTGACATGTTTATGATTACAAATAGTGAAATTGTATGTTAATTTACGA
TAAGTGCATTGTTCTAAATTCATTTTTATGTAGCAGCTGGTTTTTCTTCCATTTGTGTCATTCAACAGAA
CATTTTTCTAAAAAAGTGAACTTAAATTTTCTCCTCCCTCTGACAAGGCTTGATGGTAATTTCAGCCGAC
TCTAATTACAGACTCACTAAAAGGAATCGGTGCAGTCATTTATCTTTATCAGCGCGCTGGTGGGAAGGTA
ATAGGTTTTGCTTATGAGTTGTTTGCGTGCGAGTCTGGGTCCTTGTGTAGGCGATGCTGATGCACTGCAT
TAAATATTGAGGGAGAAGTCGCTCAAAAATAGCAAAGTACAGGCTGGGGCAGGAACGTCAAAGCCCGCTC
AGTGGCCACGTTTCTTGTTTCGTAAGTCCTATTTTTAATAGCGATAATTCAGGCTCAGTAGAAGGAACTC
CAGCACTATAAGCAGTCTCTCGCCTGTCTCGGCGAGTTATGTATTTTGGGATGAAGTGCTCTTCCACCTC
TACCTCTGCTGTGCTGGCGCCAGTATCTGGGCTGTAAGATAGTGTACGTGTCAGTCTGTGTGGCCGAAGA
GCCTGTGTGTTGTGTAACTCACTACATTCGTCGCTGTGGATGGCTGACTTGCCATGGGGAGGTTTACTTC
AGTTCACGAATCACATTCGCCACGATCTTGTCACTTTGTGTCAAGACTCGCTCTCTGTGTGTCAACAGCT
CTGCTGTTTGAGGTTGAAATTCTGAACTTGAGATATATCCCAGGATATATTAGGGCTACTGCCAACGGAA
AAAGCAAATGGTGCCATGGCCATTTGATTGATCAAACAAACACCCTTTTGCTTGGGTGACAGTGAAATGT
CAGATCCATGTTTGTACTGCTTTAATAACTTGCCTCTCTGAGCTTTCTCCTTGTCAGTGTCAATTTGCCT
GAGATATAAATTCCGGTTGCCCCGAAAGCTTATTTTATTAAAAAAAAGCTAACATGCACTCATACAACGT
GCGCACATACATGTGAGGCTTGCTAAAAGTCAAGAAGCAAGCCAATAGCAAGAGTCGTCAGACTGCTGTT
ACCTGGGCAACCTGGTTAGAGGTAAGGCTCAAGGCAAGAATAAATCATTCCACTGAAGAGACACAGCGTT
ACAGCGAGATGAGAGCAAGAGGCGATAGTGAAGGGAGAACAAAAGAACAGCCTACCCACACTAGTGCAGA
TCTACCTGTTTGAGCTACTGATTGTTCAGTTTGATTAGATATCAGACAATTCTGCTATCTCCAATTGCAT
TGCTGCATGAATTCCTAGAAATCATTTTAATCACCAAAAACTAGTAGGGACACTTGTGGCGTATATGATT
CTGCCTGTTGATTGTGGGGATCCAACAGAAAGATCATGAATGCATTGTTAATTAAGTCGGTGAGACACCC
TGTTCCACCCTAGGGGCCGTTCTGGGGAAAGAGTGCTTTCAGTCAGCTAAAGATGACTAATATGTGAACA
TATATTACTACACATGCCAATTTGTACATTCTGGATAGTTACCAGCCCTGGGAAAACATCGAAAAAAATA
AATCAACATAGATAAAATTGGCAAATCCCTTCTGGTACGATGCAGAGTGCTTGCTCTGAGAACTTGTGCA
TTGTGACAGAAAGCGACCGTTAAAAACTGAAAGTAGCATCTACAACCTGCATACATCTGTTCTTTGAAAA
TCCCCTGTAGGCCAAATTAAGCATCACGCTGTGCTCCACAGCAACACGGATGAACCGAAAACCCAGACAC
AAACGCACACACTTTTCACATAAACAAGGTTTAGTTATGCTAGCTATGCTTTTTCGTCCTCCCTTTGTCA
TCAGCGGCGAGTGACGTAACACAGTTTGACCCTGGACAGCGTAAAGGGGGGGTTGGGAATGAGTGAAAGG
ACTGTGACATCTGCAGGGCCAGGGGCTGATGGAGAGAGCTGAAGTGAGGGAGGTCAGAGGAGGAGGAAGG
GTGGGATATTGTCCTCCTCAGGCCCTATCCCTCTCAGACGCATTGATTTTTAACCTCTCAGCGAGAATGC
CAAGCATTACACCCCTCAAATTATGGTTCCTCACCCAACCTGTTATATTTTCCACCTGCAGCACCCAGCT
TTCTTGTACAAAGTGGTCACTAGTCACCATGGGGGAGAAACCCGGGACCAGGGTCTTCAAGAAGTCGAGC
CCTAACTGCAAGCTCACCGTGTACTTGGGCAAGCGGGACTTCGTAGATCACCTGGACAAAGTGGACCCTG
TAGATGGCGTGGTGCTTGTGGACCCTGACTACCTGAAGGACCGCAAAGTGTTTGTGACCCTCACCTGCGC
CTTCCGCTATGGCCGTGAAGACCTGGATGTGCTGGGCTTGTCCTTCCGCAAAGACCTGTTCATCGCCACC
TACCAGGCCTTCCCCCCGGTGCCCCACCCCCCCCCGCCCCCCCCCCCGCCTGCAGGACCGGCTGCTGAGG
AAGCTGGGCCAGCATGCCCACCCCTTCTTCTTCACCATACCCCAGAATCTTCCATGCTCCGTCACACTGC
AGCCAGGCCCAGAGGATACAGGAAAGGCCTGCGGCGTAGACTTTGAGATTCGAGCCTTCTGTGCTAAATC
ACTAGAAGAGAAAAGCCACAAAAGGAACTCTGTGCGGCTGGTGATCCGAAAGGTGCAGTTCGCCCCGGAG
AAACCCGGCCCCCAGCCTTCAGCCGAAACCACACGCCACTTCCTCATGTCTGACCGGTCCCTGCACCTCG
AGGCTTCCCTGGACAAGGAGCTGTACTACCATGGGGAGCCCCTCAATGTAAATGTCCACGTCACCAACAA
CTCCACCAAGACCGTCAAGAAGATCAAAGTCTCTGTGAGACAGTACGCCGACATCTGCCTCTTCAGCACC
GCCCAGTACAAGTGTCCTGTGGCTCAACTCGAACAAGATGACCAGGTATCTCCCAGCTCCACATTCTGTA
AGGTGTACACCATAACCCCACTGCTCAGTGACAACCGGGAGAAGCGGGGTCTCGCCCTGGATGGGAAACT
CAAGCACGAGGACACCAACCTGGCTTCCAGCACCATCGTGAAGGAGGGTGCCAACAAGGAGGTGCTGGGA
ATCCTGGTGTCCTACAGGGTCAAGGTGAAGCTGGTGGTGTCTCGAGGCGGGGATGTCTCTGTGGAGCTGC
CTTTTGTTCTTATGCACCCCAAGCCCCACGACCACATCCCCCTCCCCAGACCCCAGTCAGCCGCTCCGGA
GACAGATGTCCCTGTGGACACCAACCTCATTGAATTTGATACCAACTATGCCACAGATGATGACATTGTG
TTTGAGGACTTTGCCCGGCTTCGGCTGAAGGGGATGAAGGATGACGACTATGATGATCAACTCTGCGGAT
CTAGCTTGTTTAAGGGACCACGTGATTACAACCCGATATCGAGCACCATTTGTCATTTGACGAATGAATC
TGATGGGCACACAACATCGTTGTATGGTATTGGATTTGGTCCCTTCATCATTACAAACAAGCACTTGTTT
AGAAGAAATAATGGAACACTGTTGGTCCAATCACTACATGGTGTATTCAAGGTCAAGAACACCACGACTT
TGCAACAACACCTCATTGATGGGAGGGACATGATAATTATTCGCATGCCTAAGGATTTCCCACCATTTCC
TCAAAAGCTGAAATTTAGAGAGCCACAAAGGGAAGAGCGCATATGTCTTGTGACAACCAACTTCCAAACT
AAGAGCATGTCTAGCATGGTGTCAGACACTAGTTGCACATTCCCTTCATCTGATGGCATATTCTGGAAGC
ATTGGATTCAAACCAAGGATGGGCAGTGTGGCAGTCCATTAGTATCAACTAGAGATGGGTTCATTGTTGG
TATACACTCAGCATCGAATTTCACCAACACAAACAATTATTTCACAAGCGTGCCGAAAAACTTCATGGAA
TTGTTGACAAGTCAGGAGGCGCAGCAGTGGGTTAGTGGTTGGCGATTAAATGCTGACTCAGTATTGTGGG
GGGGCCATAAAGTTTTCATGAGCAAACCTGAAGAGCCTTTTCAGCCAGTTAAGGAAGCGACTCAACTCAT
GAATGAATTGGTGTACTCGTGACCGCGGTGGAGCTCGAATTAATTCATCGATGATGATCCAGACATGATA
AGATACATTGATGAGTTTGGACAAACCACAACTAGAATGCAGTGAAAAAAATGCTTTATTTGTGAAATTT
GTGATGCTATTGCTTTATTTGTAACCATTATAAGCTGCAATAAACAAGTTAACAACAACAATTGCATTCA
TTTTATGTTTCAGGTTCAGGGGGAGGTGTGGGAGGTTTTTTAAAGCAAGTAAAACCTCTACAAATGTGGT
ATGGCTGATTATGATCCTCTAGATCAGATCTAATCTGATCATTCAGGCGCGCCTCAACCACTCCAGGCAT
AGCTAGAGCCACTGATGCATCTATAGAGCTGAAGTAAAGATAGGGTTGATGCAAATCGATTTAGAATTTT
CAATGTAGAAAAAACAAAATAAAAAGTCTATTCACTTGATGGATAGATTAGTCAAACAAACATAGAGTAG
GCACTTCCCTTGACTCTGTAAACTTTTGGATTTAACAGATTGTGCACTCCTTTTAGTTAAACACATTAGT
CCCTGAAAACTAAGACCCTAACCATAATCCCATTGTAGACCCACCTACTCGGGTGAATATAAAGCTCGCA
CAGATCATCTCACAGACATCAGACCTTGGCAAAGGAGCATCCTGAACATCTCTACACACTGAGGCAACCC
TAGGGCCGCCACCATGCTGTGTTGTATCAGAAGAACAAAGCCTGTGGAGAAGAATGAGGAGGCTGACCAG
GAACTGCAGAGCACGGTACCTAGAGCTAGAGACCCTCCTGTGGCTACAATGGTGAGCAAGGGCGAGGAGC
TGTTCACCGGGGTGGTGCCCATCCTGGTCGAGCTGGACGGCGACGTAAACGGCCACAAGTTCAGCGTGTC
CGGCGAGGGCGAGGGCGATGCCACCTACGGCAAGCTGACCCTGAAGTTCATCTGCACCACCGGCAAGCTG
CCCGTGCCCTGGCCCACCCTCGTGACCACCTTCGGCTACGGCCTGCAGTGCTTCGCCCGCTACCCCGACC
ACATGAAGCAGCACGACTTCTTCAAGTCCGCCATGCCCGAAGGCTACGTCCAGGAGCGCACCATCTTCTT
CAAGGACGACGGCAACTACAAGACCCGCGCCGAGGTGAAGTTCGAGGGCGACACCCTGGTGAACCGCATC
GAGCTGAAGGGCATCGACTTCAAGGAGGACGGCAACATCCTGGGGCACAAGCTGGAGTACAACTACAACA
GCCACAACGTCTATATCATGGCCGACAAGCAGAAGAACGGCATCAAGGTGAACTTCAAGATCCGCCACAA
CATCGAGGACGGCAGCGTGCAGCTCGCCGACCACTACCAGCAGAACACCCCCATCGGCGACGGCCCCGTG
CTGCTGCCCGACAACCACTACCTGAGCTACCAGTCCGCCCTGAGCAAAGACCCCAACGAGAAGCGCGATC
ACATGGTCCTGCTGGAGTTCGTGACCGCCGCCGGGATCACTCTCGGCATGGACGAGCTGTATAAGTGAGA
ATTCTGCAGGAATTGGGTGGCATCCCTGTGACCCCTCCCCAGTGCCTCTCCTGGCCCTGGAAGTTGCCAC
TCCAGTGCCCACCAGCCTTGTCCTAATAAAATTAAGTTGCATCATTTTGTCTGACTAGGTGTCCTTCTAT
AATATTATGGGGTGGAGGGGGGTGGTATGGAGCAAGGGGCAAGTTGGGAAGACAACCTGTAGGGCACGAG
GGGGGGCCCGAAACCCGCTGATCAGCCTCGACTGTGCCTTCTAGTTGCCAGCCATCTGTTGTTTGCCCCT
CCCCCGTGCCTTCCTTGACCCTGGAAGGTGCCACTCCCACTGTCCTTTCCTAATAAAATGAGGAAATTGC
ATCGCATTGTCTGAGTAGGTGTCATTCTATTCTGGGGGGTGGGGTGGGGCAGGACAGCAAGGGGGAGGAT
TGGGAAGACAATAGCAAGGCATGCTGGGGATGCGGTGGGCTCTATGGACGCGTGATCTGCGAAGATACGG
CCACGGGTGCTCTTGATCCTGTGGCTGATTTTGGACTGTGCTGCTCGCAGCTGCTGATGAATCACATACT
TCCTCCATTTTCTTCCACTGATTGACTGTTATAATTTCCCTAATTTCCAGGTCAAGGTGCTGTGCATTGT
GGTAATAGATGTGACATGACGTCACTTCCAAAGGACCAATGAACATGTCTGACCAATTTCATATAATGTG
AAAACGATTTTCATAGGCAGAATAAATAACATTTAAATTAAACTGGGCATCAGCGCAATTCAATTGGTTT
GGTAATAGCAAGGGAAAATAGAATGAAGTGATCTCCAAAAAATAAGTACTTTTTGACTGTAAATAAAATT
GTAAGGAGTAAAAAGTACTTTTTTTTCTAAAAAAATGTAATTAAGTAAAAGTAAAAGTATTGATTTTTAA
TTGTACTCAAGTAAAGTAAAAATCCCCAAAAATAATACTTAAGTACAGTAATCAAGTAAAATTACTCAAG
TACTTTACACCTCTGGTTCTTGAGGTACCTCTTCCGCTTCCTCGCTCACTGACTCGCTGCGCTCGGTCGT
TCGGCTGCGGCGAGCGGTATCAGCTCACTCAAAGGCGGTAATACGGTTATCCACAGAATCAGGGGATAAC
GCAGGAAAGAACATGTGAGCAAAAGGCCAGCAAAAGGCCAGGAACCGTAAAAAGGCCGCGTTGCTGGCGT
TTTTCCATAGGCTCCGCCCCCCTGACGAGCATCACAAAAATCGACGCTCAAGTCAGAGGTGGCGAAACCC
GACAGGACTATAAAGATACCAGGCGTTTCCCCCTGGAAGCTCCCTCGTGCGCTCTCCTGTTCCGACCCTG
CCGCTTACCGGATACCTGTCCGCCTTTCTCCCTTCGGGAAGCGTGGCGCTTTCTCATAGCTCACGCTGTA
GGTATCTCAGTTCGGTGTAGGTCGTTCGCTCCAAGCTGGGCTGTGTGCACGAACCCCCCGTTCAGCCCGA
CCGCTGCGCCTTATCCGGTAACTATCGTCTTGAGTCCAACCCGGTAAGACACGACTTATCGCCACTGGCA
GCAGCCACTGGTAACAGGATTAGCAGAGCGAGGTATGTAGGCGGTGCTACAGAGTTCTTGAAGTGGTGGC
CTAACTACGGCTACACTAGAAGAACAGTATTTGGTATCTGCGCTCTGCTGAAGCCAGTTACCTTCGGAAA
AAGAGTTGGTAGCTCTTGATCCGGCAAACAAACCACCGCTGGTAGCGGTGGTTTTTTTGTTTGCAAGCAG
CAGATTACGCGCAGAAAAAAAGGATCTCAAGAAGATCCTTTGATCTTTTCTACGGGGTCTGACGCTCAGT
GGAACGAAAACTCACGTTAAGGGATTTTGGTCATGAGATTATCAAAAAGGATCTTCACCTAGATCCTTTT
AAATTAAAAATGAAGTTTTAAATCAATCTAAAGTATATATGAGTAAACTTGGTCTGACAGTTACCAATGC
TTAATCAGTGAGGCACCTATCTCAGCGATCTGTCTATTTCGTTCATCCATAGTTGCCTGACTCCCCGTCG
TGTAGATAACTACGATACGGGAGGGCTTACCATCTGGCCCCAGTGCTGCAATGATACCGCGAGACCCACG
CTCACCGGCTCCAGATTTATCAGCAATAAACCAGCCAGCCGGAAGGGCCGAGCGCAGAAGTGGTCCTGCA
ACTTTATCCGCCTCCATCCAGTCTATTAATTGTTGCCGGGAAGCTAGAGTAAGTAGTTCGCCAGTTAATA
GTTTGCGCAACGTTGTTGCCATTGCTACAGGCATCGTGGTGTCACGCTCGTCGTTTGGTATGGCTTCATT
CAGCTCCGGTTCCCAACGATCAAGGCGAGTTACATGATCCCCCATGTTGTGCAAAAAAGCGGTTAGCTCC
TTCGGTCCTCCGATCGTTGTCAGAAGTAAGTTGGCCGCAGTGTTATCACTCATGGTTATGGCAGCACTGC
ATAATTCTCTTACTGTCATGCCATCCGTAAGATGCTTTTCTGTGACTGGTGAGTACTCAACCAAGTCATT
CTGAGAATAGTGTATGCGGCGACCGAGTTGCTCTTGCCCGGCGTCAATACGGGATAATACCGCGCCACAT
AGCAGAACTTTAAAAGTGCTCATCATTGGAAAACGTTCTTCGGGGCGAAAACTCTCAAGGATCTTACCGC
TGTTGAGATCCAGTTCGATGTAACCCACTCGTGCACCCAACTGATCTTCAGCATCTTTTACTTTCACCAG
CGTTTCTGGGTGAGCAAAAACAGGAAGGCAAAATGCCGCAAAAAAGGGAATAAGGGCGACACGGAAATGT
TGAATACTCATACTCTTCCTTTTTCAATATTATTGAAGCATTTATCAGGGTTATTGTCTCATGAGCGGAT
ACATATTTGAATGTATTTAGAAAAATAAACAAATAGGGGTTCCGCGCACATTTCCCCGAGGTACCGATCG
Features (pLannotate 1.2.2; 15 found; start..end, strand, type, name):
    713..737     +  protein_bind   attB1: mutant version of attB; recombination site for the Gateway® BP reaction BP Clonase™
   3726..3745    +  promoter       ADH1 promoter (fragment): S. cerevisiae ADH1; promoter for alcohol dehydrogenase 1
   9443..9467    -  protein_bind   attB2: mutant version of attB; recombination site for the Gateway® BP reaction BP Clonase™
   9479..9760    +  CDS            ARRB2 (fragment): ARRB2_HUMAN - Also known as ARB2, ARR2. Experimental evidence at protein level: Swiss-Prot protein existence level 1. Functions in regulating agonist-mediated G-protein coupled receptor (GPCR) signaling by mediating both receptor desensitization and resensitization processes. During homologous desensitization, beta- arrestins bind to the GPRK-phosphorylated receptor and sterically preclude its coupling to the cognate G-protein; the binding appears to require additional receptor determinants exposed only in the active receptor conformation. The beta-arrestins target many receptors for internali
   9744..10706   +  CDS            ARRB2 (fragment): ARRB2_HUMAN - Also known as ARB2, ARR2. Experimental evidence at protein level: Swiss-Prot protein existence level 1. Functions in regulating agonist-mediated G-protein coupled receptor (GPCR) signaling by mediating both receptor desensitization and resensitization processes. During homologous desensitization, beta- arrestins bind to the GPRK-phosphorylated receptor and sterically preclude its coupling to the cognate G-protein; the binding appears to require additional receptor determinants exposed only in the active receptor conformation. The beta-arrestins target many receptors for internali
  10713..11414   +  CDS            TEV protease: tobacco etch virus protease (Kapust et al., 2001)
  11466..11600   -  polyA_signal   SV40 poly(A) signal: SV40 polyadenylation signal
  11623..11706   -  CDS            large T antigen (fragment): large T antigen from SV40 (simian virus 40)
  12124..12189   +  CDS            gap43 (fragment): NEUM_CARAU - Experimental evidence at transcript level: Swiss-Prot protein existence level 2. This protein is associated with nerve growth. It is a major component of the motile 'growth cones' that form the tips of elongating axons. Plays a role in axonal and dendritic filopodia induction (By similarity). From Carassius auratus (Goldfish).
  12229..12945   +  CDS            EYFP: EYFP is a basic (constitutively fluorescent) green/yellow fluorescent protein published in 1996, derived from Aequorea victoria. It is reported to be a very rapidly-maturing weak dimer with high acid sensitivity.
  12965..13155   +  polyA_signal   hGH poly(A) signal (fragment): human growth hormone polyadenylation signal
  13192..13303   +  polyA_signal   bGH poly(A) signal: bovine growth hormone polyadenylation signal
  14142..14730   -  rep_origin     ori: high-copy-number ColE1/pMB1/pBR322/pUC origin of replication
  14901..15761   -  CDS            AmpR: β-lactamase; bla; confers resistance to ampicillin, carbenicillin, and related antibiotics
  15762..15866   -  promoter       AmpR promoter: bla
