>Addgene plasmid #218855 | elavl3:hArr-TEV;he1.1:YFP | addgene full sequence | sequence record 466491 | Addgene Long Read Sequencing Result
ACTCTTCCTTTTTCAATATTATTGAAGCATTTATCAGGGTTATTGTCTCATGAGCGGATACATATTTGAA
TGTATTTAGAAAAATAAACAAATAGGGGTTCCGCGCACATTTCCCCGAGGTACCGATCGGTATCTGTCCA
GGAGTTCTTGACAGAGGTGTAAAAAGTACTCAAAAATTTTACTCAAGTGAAAGTACAAGTACTTAGGGAA
AATTTTACTCAATTAAAAGTAAAAGTATCTGGCTAGAATCTTACTTGAGTAAAAGTAAAAAAGTACTCCA
TTAAAATTGTACTTGAGTATTAAGGAAGTAAAAGTAAAAGCAAGAAAGAAAACTAGAGATTCTTGTTTAA
GCTTTTAATCTCAAAAAACATTAAATGAAATGCATACAAGGTTTTATCCTGCTTTAGAACTGTTTGTATT
TAATTATCAAACTATAAGACAGACAATCTAATGCCAGTACACGCTACTCAAAGTTGTAAAACCTCAGATT
TAACTTCAGTAGAAGCTGATTCTCAAAATTGTTAGTGTCAAGCCTAGCTCTTTTGGGGCTGAAAAGCAAT
CCTGCAGTGCTGAAAAGCCTCTCACAGGCAGCCGATGCGGGAAGAGGTGTATTAGTCTTGATAGAGAGGC
TGCAAATAGCAGGAAACGTGAGCAGAGACTCCCTGGTGTCTGAAACACAGGCCAGATGGGCCATTCGTAC
GCTTAATTTCGAATATCGATATCAAGGGCCCATCTCGAGTATCCGGACACCTAGGTAGCATGCATGGCGC
CTTGTCGACTAGCTAGCATCCCGGGAAGAATTCCTCGACGGATCCACCGGTGTGGAATTCTGCAGATATC
AACAAGTTTGTACAAAAAAGCAGGCTCTATTCCTAAAGACCTTGGGTGACCAAAATCTTATTTTAATAAA
TAAAACTGTTTATTAAAACTTTTTTGTTTCAAAGAACCATATGTATAGTGAAATTTATAAAAATATCAAT
TTTTAAAAAGCTGGTGTACTCATTTATGTTATGAACTCTAAAACCATATACTGACTGCAAGTGATGATGT
ATAGAGTGATGTTTACGAGTAAACATATTTAGTTGTATACATCCTACTGAGCACATTTTGATGTATGAAA
TAACATTACAAGCTTTATCCAAATTAAGCCATTTTAAAACACTGCCAATTGAAAATACAAATCCTGGAAA
AAATCGTCTTTAGCGCAGTCATTTGAGCCATCCTAATCCGTTACCTCAGACCATAATAAGAAGGGATAAC
ACTAGCTGTAGCAATGGAACACATCTGTTTCACACAATCATATCTCCTGCGCCGGTGCTAAGCAGATTCA
GCGTGATCATAACATGCTTTCCACTCATAAATGTAAATTTACAATTTGCACATGTAAAACAGACACTTTT
GAGATATTGGATAAAAAAACAAGAGTATATTGCTTAGTTTCATCCACCAGTCATCCCCACAGCGTTTGGA
AGGCCATAAAAAGTGTCTAAAATCAATGATCATTGAAAGAGCACAAGAGAGACTCTTACGCTGTAATGCC
ACTGGGGACAAAAGTGACAGTCTCTTAATGGGCTCTTCTGGAGGGGCTCCTGAACATTAAAAATTATCAG
CGAAATTACCGAAAGAGCTTCAAGCAACTGGCATGCTTGATCCTCTGCGTCGGGGCGGTGAATAGGTGCT
TCAGATGCCCTCTTACCCACGGGCTGGATTCAGCTGCCCCGCTACCAGCGGAGACCCCCTAATGAGCCTC
TGCAATTAAGTTTATTCATGTTAAGTGTGAACGGGGTGCGTGCGGAACTGTGGGCAGCTAACAGACCTGG
GTTCTTTGTGCCACAAGTGCTGCCTTTATTCGGCTCACAAAGCAGAAAACAACACCCGCACCTATAATGG
CGCCCTCGGCTGGGTCTAAGAAACGTGGCGAGTTGACAGAGCAGAGTGGGCGGGGTTAAGACAGACTGAC
AGCGGGACCCATCTCCATCCTCTTATTAACGCTTAACGAGTGCCTTCCTCATGCAATATTCATCGCCACT
AATATCATCCAAGCTCTGAGCTGAGCTGGCCACTTATGTAAGGCAATTATGTAAAATATCAGACAGGGCC
CACACTCAGAATCTGACTGGGGTAGAGACGCGGGACGAGAACCGAGAGCAAGAACTGAAAGTGAAAGTGA
CCACTAAAGGGAGGAGAGGACAGAGGGGCAGGATGTGTCAAGATTACCAGAGAACACTTGGCCAGAAATG
CGCAACCATTGGAGCTCTCCGGATTACCCAAAGGTTAACGAGTTTGAACGCCTCTGCCCACTCGCCCATC
TCTGATGGTTTCCCAAGAACTCCTCAAGCAAAATATATATAATTGTGTGTATTATGCACAGACACGAGAA
AATGCTGTTTTTCTGATCTGCATTACAGCACATTTGCCCGCCAACGACAATACCACCCACTCGGTACCTC
GCTGACTCCTGATGCCTGATACCTGCGCGGTGACTGTCTACAATCTGCATAATCAAGAGAAGTTGTGTTG
AAGACGAGCGCCACACAACCGTTTCCACAAGGTCACCCAAGGCCGGTGCAGATGTAGGTGAGGTCTCCAT
AAACAGACTGAAATAAACACATCCTCCGCTGGGAACAACAACCCCCTCACGCCTCATGCATTTCCATAAG
CCTACATGCATCTCTTCCAACTTATGGAGACTCGCACCTACCAACATCCGCACAACAAAGATATACAGAG
CGCGCTCCCTCAGGTCAAGGCCCTGTGGGGGTCTGTGCAGAAATAGGTCATTTGTCACACATCAAGTCCT
GGGGCAGGAGATGCATTATAGATGAGACCAAACAGCCTGTCTCGGTGAGCTCTACCCACTCCCTGAGACT
AGAAATGGGGGAAGGGAGCTTGAGATAACAACCGCTGCAATCACTGTGTCGATGTTTAATATCAGCACCA
ACCGGGAACAATAAGGAGATGGGTGCATTCATGTTCACATCTTACCAGTCAAGTATCATCGAACCGGCTT
GATAACCACACCTCGTGTAATAGCTGAGCAGATAGTTGTCATTTTAAAGCGTTGGCCTTTGTCGATTATG
TAATGCGCACATTCAACACATGGTAATATAGAAACGGTTATGTCGAGGTTGTTTTGTCCAGAGATGACCT
TCACACAGTTACAGCCGCTCTGCATCCACACAAATGGAGGACTTAATCGTGGACTGCATTCTTAGAAATG
ATCTACAAAGACAAATAATGTGAAATCAAGAAAGGACAAAATTTAAGTAAGGGGATGAGGGAGAGAGAGA
ACGAGGGGCAAGGAGAAAGCATGGCTCCTGTCTTTTTCTGCACCCATCTGTTCGGAGTGCAGGTGGAGCT
CTATTCACTCAGCTCTGCATGTGTGTTTGGGGGGGGCAGGAAGAAAGGGAGGGCAAAAGGAAGAGTGGAG
AGATGGTGGGGGCTGGAGGGATGGGGGGTTCTCGGTGATCTCTCCTGAAGGGGATAATGGGAGAGCAGCG
CTTTGCAATGGCTGCCATGTAGTACCCTCCCTGCACAATTAGCCAATCAGCAGCAAGCTCTGCCAGCCAG
AAGGACACATAAAAGAAGAACATTGCAGCAGAGGCACAGAAGGAGCCTGCGAGGAGCTGGGAAATACACA
CACAACAGCAGAACCACAACACCCTCCCCTGGACACACCCTACTGGGGATCACTGCTTTTCTTTTTTTCT
GAACCATCGCCCACGCCACACGGAGAGAAATCTCTCTCTCATCATCATCCTGAAGAAAACCCCCTTATCC
TCATTTTCACACTGCTGAGGAAAACCTACAATCGCACGGGCTGAGATTTCCTGGCGAAGACTGTCCTTTT
TCCTTTTTCTTTTTTTTTCTTTTCCTTTGGAAACTGACATTTGCATTTCTCCATTCCAAGCCACGGCGTA
ATAATATCTGCAATCCAGCCTGAAGACCTGCAAATCGAAGGACCTAGATCACTATCATCTTTGTACGTCA
AGGATCCTGGTTACTGTACGTATAACCTTTCTTTCTTTTGCTCTGACCAATATGAAACACTAAAATCGAT
TCGAGCAGCCTCTCAGCATCAATTACAGTGCGTGAAAAACATTCAAATAGAGGCAGCAAATATTACATGT
GAAAATACAGGCTGGCTAAATCCAAGCTAATTTAGAAATGTGGTCAAAACGCATACTGGCACGTCTAATC
GCGGATTCAGTAAACAAGATTAACGATTAGCCCAGTGTATAAGTCATATGATACCGGCATGCGCGAGAGC
ATCGCTACACCCGAGCTGGCTTCATTTTCGGAGGAAAATCAAAACATTGCTTTCTCCTGCCGTGCGAACC
ATTCGTCATAAACCGTAATACGCAACATACATTTATTACTACATCCGTTAATTAGCGATAATTAGCCGTT
ATTAACAAAGAGCGCTGAGGAATTCCTCTCAAATAGCGGAGGTGCGGCGGAGGCAGAGGGGCGTAAAAGG
GCACATGCGTGCCTGGCTCAAAAAAGGATGCTCCAGACTGAAACTCAGAGACAAAACACGATGCCTCGGA
GGCTGAGAGCCCATCGAGAGGAAAGGCAAAGAAAAGGGTCGAGTCACTCAGAGGGGGAGGGGAGATATTG
TGCATCCATTGGTTTGAATTGAAGCAGGCAGAATAAAAATCCTTGCGATTATGCTTCGTGAGAGATCGCG
AGAGAGGAAAAGGCTAAATGCCACGTATGCAAATGGATAAATGTCATCTATTTCTTCGCGAGTAGACATT
TTGTGGACAACGAGAGTGTAAATAAGCGATATGAGGGGAATACAAAGGCCTTGAGGGAAAGCGTTTTGGG
CGTGTCTTGTCGAAAAGAAGACAGCGATGGCACGCGCTCAGAACCACCATCTTCACGTAGATAATCCGCG
TGAAAACAATAACAAAACTGCTCATTTTAACACGAGCAGGTGTTTGAAACCACCCAAAAAAGATTGTCTA
AAATATTAAGATTAATTAATGACGTTTAAATGTCCAGGCCTGATATAAATGAAGCGTGTAGTAAGAGTAA
TCGCCTTTGTTTCTTTTCAGAGATACGTTTTCAGAGATTCAGGGAATTATATCTTCAATAAAATAATGTT
TGATTTCATTATTTTAAAGCTTTTTAAGAAGTAAAAATACACATTATTCATTTACATTTTATTTTATTTA
AAGGCCTATGGTCTTGAAAATAATAAGTGGAATATATAGGCTATATATTCGTCTAAGGACAGCCGGTGTT
ATTTTATAGTGACCTCAGACAAAAGCCGAGACAAAACGAGGCGCTTGCCTTTCATTTTAATCCTTAATAG
ACGGTGTGATGAATGAATGAATGAATGAATAAATGAATGAATGACGGGCCCTTCGGCATGTTGTTCCGCA
GTCCTCCGTGAGCACGAGTCTCTACCGCAGTGCCAAGCACATAAAACCGTTGAGTCAGATAACCTTCTCC
AGGCGCGTATACACAATTCAAGGACAAGCACATCACAACTATACACAACACAACACAACCGCCTAAACGC
ACGAGCTCATCAATCGCAATTTAAAGGCATGTCAGTCAAAGAAAAAGGCGGCGTTATTTAAAACCAATGT
TCAACAATATTTGTATGCTGACTAGCCCGGGCGCGCACGCTATAAGATCACAAGGCCTTGTTTTTTCCCT
TTATTCAAAATATCATTAATTATTACAGGTCATAAAACAAAACAATGCGAATTACAATGATTTAAAGACT
ATTGATTTAACAATAATCAGTTAATTATAGAATAATATTATAATATTTTACATACAAATGAAAGATGACA
TTATTTGATGACATTGTAATTAAAATATATGCAATATATTTTTACGTTTTTATTAATTAGGCTATTACTA
TTATTATAATTATCATTATTTTTATTATTATTATTATTATTAAATAGTCTTGCGAAATAAGAGTGAAGGC
AGTTGCAATGTTCATTGTTCCCGGAGAGTCCCGCAGCCTCTGGCCTCAACACAAAGCGCTACTGTTTACA
TTAATATTCATAGTGCTGCCATGGTCTCTGTAGAGGAGGAACGGGTGGCTCTTTTGTTCGCTAGTGTCAA
TACGTTTATTCAGCAAAAAGCAGCTCGGATTTGTGAATGCCCAACAAGCACACGCGCACTCCAATCAAAG
GACGAGAGGATAACGATTTTAAACGATTCGCAAACGTGTTTATTTGTAAAGACGACATCAAGAGCTTAAT
GTCCACTTGAAAAGAAATAAATATGCCCGCGGCGCCAAGGATATTTTGAATGTAGTCGTTCATGGTGAGC
CACTCCCGAATTCAGCACTCTGGAGAGCGACCAAAGAGGAATAGCGGAATAGCAACTACTTGAGCCATTT
CTCTCCGTTTGATGGCGTTCATGATTAAAAATATAATCACGTGATTTTTTATACATATATAAATATATAC
ATAAAGTAACGCTTTCCTTTTGAGAATACATAAATATTTATTCGCGTGATAAATCAATGATCTTATATTT
ATTTGCACGACCGAAATTAGCCAAATTCACCAATTAAAAAAAAATAAGCCAACAAAAAAGAAGGGTTTAT
CCGTTCAATTTTGACTTGTGTCCTGTTGTTTTACAGCTGCCACTGTGATCCCTTAAGCTGCAGTGAGAGT
GTGGCTAATGCCTTTTGTTTAAGATAATCCTGTAATCTGTTACCGAAACGGCCTATTGACAAGCCGGCAT
TCACATTTCAGTCAGGAGGCCCGTCCAGACATGTACATTTATGAATTACGAATGATAAAATTAAGATCTG
CATTAGGCGTCAGAAATGTCACGAACACCCATTCATTTCCCACAGCCAATAATGGATCATGCTGGGAAGC
GCTATCCTCGCAGTCTCAAAATTAATGTTGACATGTTGCGTAGAGCTACAGATTAGATCAGCCATATGCT
TTATGTGTTTACCTCAGCGGATCTTCAGCAAGATGTGTTTATTTTAAGAAAATGGCTTCCTCGCTGCCTG
CACAGGGGCATTAAGGAAGTGACGTGAGCGTCCTCACAGTCAAATTACTTTATCTCATGCTGCTTTCAGG
CCTCTGCTTATTTTATTATTATTATTTTAAATTAGGGGGAATCACGGTGGCGTTGTGGGTAGGGTAGCGC
GATCACCTTACAGCAAGAAGGTCGCTGGTTCGAGCTCTGGCTGGGTCAGTTGGCATTTCTGTGTGGAGTT
TAAATTGAATTGAAATTGAATAAACTAAATTGGCCCTAGTGTATGTGTGTGAATGTAAGTGTGCATGGGT
GTTTCCCAGTGTTGGGTTTGACTGGAAGAGCATCCGCTTCGTAAAACATATGCTGGATAAGTTGGCGGTT
CATTTCACTGTGGTGACCGCTGATTAATAAAGGGACTAAGCTGAAAATGAAATGAATTAATACATTTTAA
ATGAGCTTTTGCTGACATGTTTATGATTACAAATAGTGAAATTGTATGTTAATTTACGATAAGTGCATTG
TTCTAAATTCATTTTTATGTAGCAGCTGGTTTTTCTTCCATTTGTGTCATTCAACAGAACATTTTTCTAA
AAAAGTGAACTTAAATTTTCTCCTCCCTCTGACAAGGCTTGATGGTAATTTCAGCCGACTCTAATTACAG
ACTCACTAAAAGGAATCGGTGCAGTCATTTATCTTTATCAGCGCGCTGGTGGGAAGGTAATAGGTTTTGC
TTATGAGTTGTTTGCGTGCGAGTCTGGGTCCTTGTGTAGGCGATGCTGATGCACTGCATTAAATATTGAG
GGAGAAGTCGCTCAAAAATAGCAAAGTACAGGCTGGGGCAGGAACGTCAAAGCCCGCTCAGTGGCCACGT
TTCTTGTTTCGTAAGTCCTATTTTTAATAGCGATAATTCAGGCTCAGTAGAAGGAACTCCAGCACTATAA
GCAGTCTCTCGCCTGTCTCGGCGAGTTATGTATTTTGGGATGAAGTGCTCTTCCACCTCTACCTCTGCTG
TGCTGGCGCCAGTATCTGGGCTGTAAGATAGTGTACGTGTCAGTCTGTGTGGCCGAAGAGCCTGTGTGTT
GTGTAACTCACTACATTCGTCGCTGTGGATGGCTGACTTGCCATGGGGAGGTTTACTTCAGTTCACGAAT
CACATTCGCCACGATCTTGTCACTTTGTGTCAAGACTCGCTCTCTGTGTGTCAACAGCTCTGCTGTTTGA
GGTTGAAATTCTGAACTTGAGATATATCCCAGGATATATTAGGGCTACTGCCAACGGAAAAAGCAAATGG
TGCCATGGCCATTTGATTGATCAAACAAACACCCTTTTGCTTGGGTGACAGTGAAATGTCAGATCCATGT
TTGTACTGCTTTAATAACTTGCCTCTCTGAGCTTTCTCCTTGTCAGTGTCAATTTGCCTGAGATATAAAT
TCCGGTTGCCCCGAAAGCTTATTTTATTAAAAAAAAGCTAACATGCACTCATACAACGTGCGCACATACA
TGTGAGGCTTGCTAAAAGTCAAGAAGCAAGCCAATAGCAAGAGTCGTCAGACTGCTGTTACCTGGGCAAC
CTGGTTAGAGGTAAGGCTCAAGGCAAGAATAAATCATTCCACTGAAGAGACACAGCGTTACAGCGAGATG
AGAGCAAGAGGCGATAGTGAAGGGAGAACAAAAGAACAGCCTACCCACACTAGTGCAGATCTACCTGTTT
GAGCTACTGATTGTTCAGTTTGATTAGATATCAGACAATTCTGCTATCTCCAATTGCATTGCTGCATGAA
TTCCTAGAAATCATTTTAATCACCAAAAACTAGTAGGGACACTTGTGGCGTATATGATTCTGCCTGTTGA
TTGTGGGGATCCAACAGAAAGATCATGAATGCATTGTTAATTAAGTCGGTGAGACACCCTGTTCCACCCT
AGGGGCCGTTCTGGGGAAAGAGTGCTTTCAGTCAGCTAAAGATGACTAATATGTGAACATATATTACTAC
ACATGCCAATTTGTACATTCTGGATAGTTACCAGCCCTGGGAAAACATCGAAAAAAATAAATCAACATAG
ATAAAATTGGCAAATCCCTTCTGGTACGATGCAGAGTGCTTGCTCTGAGAACTTGTGCATTGTGACAGAA
AGCGACCGTTAAAAACTGAAAGTAGCATCTACAACCTGCATACATCTGTTCTTTGAAAATCCCCTGTAGG
CCAAATTAAGCATCACGCTGTGCTCCACAGCAACACGGATGAACCGAAAACCCAGACACAAACGCACACA
CTTTTCACATAAACAAGGTTTAGTTATGCTAGCTATGCTTTTTCGTCCTCCCTTTGTCATCAGCGGCGAG
TGACGTAACACAGTTTGACCCTGGACAGCGTAAAGGGGGGGTTGGGAATGAGTGAAAGGACTGTGACATC
TGCAGGGCCAGGGGCTGATGGAGAGAGCTGAAGTGAGGGAGGTCAGAGGAGGAGGAAGGGTGGGATATTG
TCCTCCTCAGGCCCTATCCCTCTCAGACGCATTGATTTTTAACCTCTCAGCGAGAATGCCAAGCATTACA
CCCCTCAAATTATGGTTCCTCACCCAACCTGTTATATTTTCCACCTGCAGCACCCAGCTTTCTTGTACAA
AGTGGTCACTAGTCACCATGGGGGAGAAACCCGGGACCAGGGTCTTCAAGAAGTCGAGCCCTAACTGCAA
GCTCACCGTGTACTTGGGCAAGCGGGACTTCGTAGATCACCTGGACAAAGTGGACCCTGTAGATGGCGTG
GTGCTTGTGGACCCTGACTACCTGAAGGACCGCAAAGTGTTTGTGACCCTCACCTGCGCCTTCCGCTATG
GCCGTGAAGACCTGGATGTGCTGGGCTTGTCCTTCCGCAAAGACCTGTTCATCGCCACCTACCAGGCCTT
CCCCCCGGTGCCCAACCCACCCCGGCCCCCCACCCGCCTGCAGGACCGGCTGCTGAGGAAGCTGGGCCAG
CATGCCCACCCCTTCTTCTTCACCATACCCCAGAATCTTCCATGCTCCGTCACACTGCAGCCAGGCCCAG
AGGATACAGGAAAGGCCTGCGGCGTAGACTTTGAGATTCGAGCCTTCTGTGCTAAATCACTAGAAGAGAA
AAGCCACAAAAGGAACTCTGTGCGGCTGGTGATCCGAAAGGTGCAGTTCGCCCCGGAGAAACCCGGCCCC
CAGCCTTCAGCCGAAACCACACGCCACTTCCTCATGTCTGACCGGTCCCTGCACCTCGAGGCTTCCCTGG
ACAAGGAGCTGTACTACCATGGGGAGCCCCTCAATGTAAATGTCCACGTCACCAACAACTCCACCAAGAC
CGTCAAGAAGATCAAAGTCTCTGTGAGACAGTACGCCGACATCTGCCTCTTCAGCACCGCCCAGTACAAG
TGTCCTGTGGCTCAACTCGAACAAGATGACCAGGTATCTCCCAGCTCCACATTCTGTAAGGTGTACACCA
TAACCCCACTGCTCAGTGACAACCGGGAGAAGCGGGGTCTCGCCCTGGATGGGAAACTCAAGCACGAGGA
CACCAACCTGGCTTCCAGCACCATCGTGAAGGAGGGTGCCAACAAGGAGGTGCTGGGAATCCTGGTGTCC
TACAGGGTCAAGGTGAAGCTGGTGGTGTCTCGAGGCGGGGATGTCTCTGTGGAGCTGCCTTTTGTTCTTA
TGCACCCCAAGCCCCACGACCACATCCCCCTCCCCAGACCCCAGTCAGCCGCTCCGGAGACAGATGTCCC
TGTGGACACCAACCTCATTGAATTTGATACCAACTATGCCACAGATGATGACATTGTGTTTGAGGACTTT
GCCCGGCTTCGGCTGAAGGGGATGAAGGATGACGACTATGATGATCAACTCTGCGGATCTAGCTTGTTTA
AGGGACCACGTGATTACAACCCGATATCGAGCACCATTTGTCATTTGACGAATGAATCTGATGGGCACAC
AACATCGTTGTATGGTATTGGATTTGGTCCCTTCATCATTACAAACAAGCACTTGTTTAGAAGAAATAAT
GGAACACTGTTGGTCCAATCACTACATGGTGTATTCAAGGTCAAGAACACCACGACTTTGCAACAACACC
TCATTGATGGGAGGGACATGATAATTATTCGCATGCCTAAGGATTTCCCACCATTTCCTCAAAAGCTGAA
ATTTAGAGAGCCACAAAGGGAAGAGCGCATATGTCTTGTGACAACCAACTTCCAAACTAAGAGCATGTCT
AGCATGGTGTCAGACACTAGTTGCACATTCCCTTCATCTGATGGCATATTCTGGAAGCATTGGATTCAAA
CCAAGGATGGGCAGTGTGGCAGTCCATTAGTATCAACTAGAGATGGGTTCATTGTTGGTATACACTCAGC
ATCGAATTTCACCAACACAAACAATTATTTCACAAGCGTGCCGAAAAACTTCATGGAATTGTTGACAAGT
CAGGAGGCGCAGCAGTGGGTTAGTGGTTGGCGATTAAATGCTGACTCAGTATTGTGGGGGGGCCATAAAG
TTTTCATGAGCAAACCTGAAGAGCCTTTTCAGCCAGTTAAGGAAGCGACTCAACTCATGAATGAATTGGT
GTACTCGTGACCGCGGTGGAGCTCGAATTAATTCATCGATGATGATCCAGACATGATAAGATACATTGAT
GAGTTTGGACAAACCACAACTAGAATGCAGTGAAAAAAATGCTTTATTTGTGAAATTTGTGATGCTATTG
CTTTATTTGTAACCATTATAAGCTGCAATAAACAAGTTAACAACAACAATTGCATTCATTTTATGTTTCA
GGTTCAGGGGGAGGTGTGGGAGGTTTTTTAAAGCAAGTAAAACCTCTACAAATGTGGTATGGCTGATTAT
GATCCTCTAGATCAGATCTAATCTGATCATTCAGGCGCGCCTCAACCACTCCAGGCATAGCTAGAGCCAC
TGATGCATCTATAGAGCTGAAGTAAAGATAGGGTTGATGCAAATCGATTTAGAATTTTCAATGTAGAAAA
AACAAAATAAAAAGTCTATTCACTTGATGGATAGATTAGTCAAACAAACATAGAGTAGGCACTTCCCTTG
ACTCTGTAAACTTTTGGATTTAACAGATTGTGCACTCCTTTTAGTTAAACACATTAGTCCCTGAAAACTA
AGACCCTAACCATAATCCCATTGTAGACCCACCTACTCGGGTGAATATAAAGCTCGCACAGATCATCTCA
CAGACATCAGACCTTGGCAAAGGAGCATCCTGAACATCTCTACACACTGAGGCAACCCTAGGGCCGCCAC
CATGCTGTGTTGTATCAGAAGAACAAAGCCTGTGGAGAAGAATGAGGAGGCTGACCAGGAACTGCAGAGC
ACGGTACCTAGAGCTAGAGACCCTCCTGTGGCTACAATGGTGAGCAAGGGCGAGGAGCTGTTCACCGGGG
TGGTGCCCATCCTGGTCGAGCTGGACGGCGACGTAAACGGCCACAAGTTCAGCGTGTCCGGCGAGGGCGA
GGGCGATGCCACCTACGGCAAGCTGACCCTGAAGTTCATCTGCACCACCGGCAAGCTGCCCGTGCCCTGG
CCCACCCTCGTGACCACCTTCGGCTACGGCCTGCAGTGCTTCGCCCGCTACCCCGACCACATGAAGCAGC
ACGACTTCTTCAAGTCCGCCATGCCCGAAGGCTACGTCCAGGAGCGCACCATCTTCTTCAAGGACGACGG
CAACTACAAGACCCGCGCCGAGGTGAAGTTCGAGGGCGACACCCTGGTGAACCGCATCGAGCTGAAGGGC
ATCGACTTCAAGGAGGACGGCAACATCCTGGGGCACAAGCTGGAGTACAACTACAACAGCCACAACGTCT
ATATCATGGCCGACAAGCAGAAGAACGGCATCAAGGTGAACTTCAAGATCCGCCACAACATCGAGGACGG
CAGCGTGCAGCTCGCCGACCACTACCAGCAGAACACCCCCATCGGCGACGGCCCCGTGCTGCTGCCCGAC
AACCACTACCTGAGCTACCAGTCCGCCCTGAGCAAAGACCCCAACGAGAAGCGCGATCACATGGTCCTGC
TGGAGTTCGTGACCGCCGCCGGGATCACTCTCGGCATGGACGAGCTGTATAAGTGAGAATTCTGCAGGAA
TTGGGTGGCATCCCTGTGACCCCTCCCCAGTGCCTCTCCTGGCCCTGGAAGTTGCCACTCCAGTGCCCAC
CAGCCTTGTCCTAATAAAATTAAGTTGCATCATTTTGTCTGACTAGGTGTCCTTCTATAATATTATGGGG
TGGAGGGGGGTGGTATGGAGCAAGGGGCAAGTTGGGAAGACAACCTGTAGGGCACGAGGGGGGGCCCGAA
ACCCGCTGATCAGCCTCGACTGTGCCTTCTAGTTGCCAGCCATCTGTTGTTTGCCCCTCCCCCGTGCCTT
CCTTGACCCTGGAAGGTGCCACTCCCACTGTCCTTTCCTAATAAAATGAGGAAATTGCATCGCATTGTCT
GAGTAGGTGTCATTCTATTCTGGGGGGTGGGGTGGGGCAGGACAGCAAGGGGGAGGATTGGGAAGACAAT
AGCAAGGCATGCTGGGGATGCGGTGGGCTCTATGGACGCGTGATCTGCGAAGATACGGCCACGGGTGCTC
TTGATCCTGTGGCTGATTTTGGACTGTGCTGCTCGCAGCTGCTGATGAATCACATACTTCCTCCATTTTC
TTCCACTGATTGACTGTTATAATTTCCCTAATTTCCAGGTCAAGGTGCTGTGCATTGTGGTAATAGATGT
GACATGACGTCACTTCCAAAGGACCAATGAACATGTCTGACCAATTTCATATAATGTGAAAACGATTTTC
ATAGGCAGAATAAATAACATTTAAATTAAACTGGGCATCAGCGCAATTCAATTGGTTTGGTAATAGCAAG
GGAAAATAGAATGAAGTGATCTCCAAAAAATAAGTACTTTTTGACTGTAAATAAAATTGTAAGGAGTAAA
AAGTACTTTTTTTTCTAAAAAAATGTAATTAAGTAAAAGTAAAAGTATTGATTTTTAATTGTACTCAAGT
AAAGTAAAAATCCCCAAAAATAATACTTAAGTACAGTAATCAAGTAAAATTACTCAAGTACTTTACACCT
CTGGTTCTTGAGGTACCTCTTCCGCTTCCTCGCTCACTGACTCGCTGCGCTCGGTCGTTCGGCTGCGGCG
AGCGGTATCAGCTCACTCAAAGGCGGTAATACGGTTATCCACAGAATCAGGGGATAACGCAGGAAAGAAC
ATGTGAGCAAAAGGCCAGCAAAAGGCCAGGAACCGTAAAAAGGCCGCGTTGCTGGCGTTTTTCCATAGGC
TCCGCCCCCCTGACGAGCATCACAAAAATCGACGCTCAAGTCAGAGGTGGCGAAACCCGACAGGACTATA
AAGATACCAGGCGTTTCCCCCTGGAAGCTCCCTCGTGCGCTCTCCTGTTCCGACCCTGCCGCTTACCGGA
TACCTGTCCGCCTTTCTCCCTTCGGGAAGCGTGGCGCTTTCTCATAGCTCACGCTGTAGGTATCTCAGTT
CGGTGTAGGTCGTTCGCTCCAAGCTGGGCTGTGTGCACGAACCCCCCGTTCAGCCCGACCGCTGCGCCTT
ATCCGGTAACTATCGTCTTGAGTCCAACCCGGTAAGACACGACTTATCGCCACTGGCAGCAGCCACTGGT
AACAGGATTAGCAGAGCGAGGTATGTAGGCGGTGCTACAGAGTTCTTGAAGTGGTGGCCTAACTACGGCT
ACACTAGAAGAACAGTATTTGGTATCTGCGCTCTGCTGAAGCCAGTTACCTTCGGAAAAAGAGTTGGTAG
CTCTTGATCCGGCAAACAAACCACCGCTGGTAGCGGTGGTTTTTTTGTTTGCAAGCAGCAGATTACGCGC
AGAAAAAAAGGATCTCAAGAAGATCCTTTGATCTTTTCTACGGGGTCTGACGCTCAGTGGAACGAAAACT
CACGTTAAGGGATTTTGGTCATGAGATTATCAAAAAGGATCTTCACCTAGATCCTTTTAAATTAAAAATG
AAGTTTTAAATCAATCTAAAGTATATATGAGTAAACTTGGTCTGACAGTTACCAATGCTTAATCAGTGAG
GCACCTATCTCAGCGATCTGTCTATTTCGTTCATCCATAGTTGCCTGACTCCCCGTCGTGTAGATAACTA
CGATACGGGAGGGCTTACCATCTGGCCCCAGTGCTGCAATGATACCGCGAGACCCACGCTCACCGGCTCC
AGATTTATCAGCAATAAACCAGCCAGCCGGAAGGGCCGAGCGCAGAAGTGGTCCTGCAACTTTATCCGCC
TCCATCCAGTCTATTAATTGTTGCCGGGAAGCTAGAGTAAGTAGTTCGCCAGTTAATAGTTTGCGCAACG
TTGTTGCCATTGCTACAGGCATCGTGGTGTCACGCTCGTCGTTTGGTATGGCTTCATTCAGCTCCGGTTC
CCAACGATCAAGGCGAGTTACATGATCCCCCATGTTGTGCAAAAAAGCGGTTAGCTCCTTCGGTCCTCCG
ATCGTTGTCAGAAGTAAGTTGGCCGCAGTGTTATCACTCATGGTTATGGCAGCACTGCATAATTCTCTTA
CTGTCATGCCATCCGTAAGATGCTTTTCTGTGACTGGTGAGTACTCAACCAAGTCATTCTGAGAATAGTG
TATGCGGCGACCGAGTTGCTCTTGCCCGGCGTCAATACGGGATAATACCGCGCCACATAGCAGAACTTTA
AAAGTGCTCATCATTGGAAAACGTTCTTCGGGGCGAAAACTCTCAAGGATCTTACCGCTGTTGAGATCCA
GTTCGATGTAACCCACTCGTGCACCCAACTGATCTTCAGCATCTTTTACTTTCACCAGCGTTTCTGGGTG
AGCAAAAACAGGAAGGCAAAATGCCGCAAAAAAGGGAATAAGGGCGACACGGAAATGTTGAATACTCAT
Features (pLannotate 1.2.2; 14 found; start..end, strand, type, name):
      1..105     -  promoter       AmpR promoter: bla
    842..866     +  protein_bind   attB1: mutant version of attB; recombination site for the Gateway® BP reaction BP Clonase™
   3855..3874    +  promoter       ADH1 promoter (fragment): S. cerevisiae ADH1; promoter for alcohol dehydrogenase 1
   9572..9596    -  protein_bind   attB2: mutant version of attB; recombination site for the Gateway® BP reaction BP Clonase™
   9608..10834   +  CDS            ARRB2: ARRB2_HUMAN - Also known as ARB2, ARR2. Experimental evidence at protein level: Swiss-Prot protein existence level 1. Functions in regulating agonist-mediated G-protein coupled receptor (GPCR) signaling by mediating both receptor desensitization and resensitization processes. During homologous desensitization, beta- arrestins bind to the GPRK-phosphorylated receptor and sterically preclude its coupling to the cognate G-protein; the binding appears to require additional receptor determinants exposed only in the active receptor conformation. The beta-arrestins target many receptors for internali
  10841..11542   +  CDS            TEV protease: tobacco etch virus protease (Kapust et al., 2001)
  11594..11728   -  polyA_signal   SV40 poly(A) signal: SV40 polyadenylation signal
  11751..11834   -  CDS            large T antigen (fragment): large T antigen from SV40 (simian virus 40)
  12252..12317   +  CDS            gap43 (fragment): NEUM_CARAU - Experimental evidence at transcript level: Swiss-Prot protein existence level 2. This protein is associated with nerve growth. It is a major component of the motile 'growth cones' that form the tips of elongating axons. Plays a role in axonal and dendritic filopodia induction (By similarity). From Carassius auratus (Goldfish).
  12357..13073   +  CDS            EYFP: EYFP is a basic (constitutively fluorescent) green/yellow fluorescent protein published in 1996, derived from Aequorea victoria. It is reported to be a very rapidly-maturing weak dimer with high acid sensitivity.
  13093..13283   +  polyA_signal   hGH poly(A) signal (fragment): human growth hormone polyadenylation signal
  13320..13431   +  polyA_signal   bGH poly(A) signal: bovine growth hormone polyadenylation signal
  14270..14858   -  rep_origin     ori: high-copy-number ColE1/pMB1/pBR322/pUC origin of replication
  15029..15889   -  CDS            AmpR: β-lactamase; bla; confers resistance to ampicillin, carbenicillin, and related antibiotics
