[The description below was written by a language model from this plasmid's Addgene catalogue record and pLannotate feature annotations shown in this document.]
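Description:
elavl3:hArr-TEV;he1.1:YFP is a roughly 15.9 kb zebrafish transgenesis plasmid assembled by Gateway recombination in a Tol2 pDest backbone. The catalogue lists it as a bacterial expression vector, but its purpose is clearly expression in fish. It is propagated in E. coli as a high-copy plasmid through a ColE1/pUC-type origin and selected with ampicillin via the bla gene and its native promoter. The Tol2 transposon arms implied by the backbone name, which would mediate transposase-dependent genomic integration, are not picked up in either automated feature table.

The main payload sits just downstream of a long, nearly 9 kb unannotated segment flanked by attB1 and attB2 sites. This segment presumably corresponds to the D. rerio elavl3 regulatory region named in the record, a promoter widely used for pan-neuronal expression; a tiny yeast ADH1 promoter hit within it is most likely a spurious match. It drives human beta-arrestin 2 (ARRB2) fused at its C terminus to tobacco etch virus protease, followed by an SV40 polyadenylation signal. A second cassette encodes EYFP preceded by a short gap43-derived sequence, typically used as a membrane-targeting signal, and terminated by hGH and bGH poly(A) elements. By the construct name it is controlled by the he1.1 promoter, which is not annotated, and it probably serves as a marker for identifying transgenic carriers.

The construct supplies one component of the trans-Tango transsynaptic labelling system adapted to zebrafish, in which arrestin-TEV is recruited to an activated receptor and cleaves off a tethered transcription factor. The two sequencing records agree closely. The repository notes small differences from the depositor's reference that the depositor says do not affect function.
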