Addgene plasmid #218855: elavl3:hArr-TEV;he1.1:YFP
Purpose: D. rerio elavl3 promoter driving expression of human Arrestin-TEV protease fusion protein for use in trans-Tango.
Depositing lab: Marnie Halpern. Depositing organization: Dartmouth College and Medical School. Publication: Transsynaptic labeling and transcriptional control of zebrafish neural circuits. Coomer CE, Naumova D, Talay M, Zolyomi B, Snell NJ, Sorkac A, Chanchu JM, Cheng J, Roman I, Li J, Robson D, McLean DL, Barnea G, Halpern ME. Nat Neurosci. 2025 Jan;28(1):189-200. doi: 10.1038/s41593-024-01815-z. Epub 2024 Dec 19. PubMed 39702668.
Backbone
  Vector backbone: Tol2 pDest
  Vector type: Bacterial Expression
Growth in bacteria
  Bacterial resistance: Ampicillin, 100 μg/mL
  Growth temperature: 37°C
  Growth strain: DH5alpha
  Copy number: High Copy
Gene/Insert
  Gene/Insert name: hArr (alt name: human Arrestin)
  Species: H. sapiens (human)
  Tag / fusion protein: human Arrestin-Tobbaco Etch Virus protease fusion protein (C terminal on insert)
Terms and licenses: Academic/Nonprofit Terms; Industry Terms: Not Available to Industry
Depositor comments: Please visit https://pubmed.ncbi.nlm.nih.gov/37066422/ for bioRxiv preprint. Addgene Comment: Please note that the Addgene verified NGS is slightly different from the depositor's reference sequence and map image. The depositor confirmed that these differences do not affect the plasmid function.
How to cite: elavl3:hArr-TEV;he1.1:YFP was a gift from Marnie Halpern (Addgene plasmid # 218855 ; http://n2t.net/addgene:218855 ; RRID:Addgene_218855)
